Addgene plasmid #81667: pDONR223_KRAS_p.G12C
Purpose: Gateway Donor vector containing KRAS, part of the Target Accelerator Plasmid Collection.
Depositing lab: Jesse Boehm & William Hahn & David Root. Depositing organization: Broad Institute. Publication: Systematic Functional Interrogation of Rare Cancer Variants Identifies Oncogenic Alleles. Kim E, Ilic N, Shrestha Y, Zou L, Kamburov A, Zhu C, Yang X, Lubonja R, Tran N, Nguyen C, Lawrence MS, Piccioni F, Bagul M, Doench JG, Chouinard CR, Wu X, Hogstrom L, Natoli T, Tamayo P, Horn H, Corsello SM, Lage K, Root DE, Subramanian A, Golub TR, Getz G, Boehm JS, Hahn WC. Cancer Discov. 2016 Jul;6(7):714-26. doi: 10.1158/2159-8290.CD-16-0160. Epub 2016 May 4. PubMed 27147599.
Backbone
  Vector backbone: pDONR223
  Backbone manufacturer: Invitrogen
  Backbone size w/o insert (bp): 2790
  Vector type: Gateway Entry vector
Growth in bacteria
  Bacterial resistance: Spectinomycin, 50 μg/mL
  Growth temperature: 37°C
  Growth strain: DH5alpha
  Copy number: High Copy
Gene/Insert
  Gene/Insert name: KRAS (alt name: NM_004985.4)
  Species: H. sapiens (human)
  Mutation: G12C
  Entrez Gene: KRAS (a.k.a. 'C-K-RAS, C-K-RAS, CFC2, K-RAS2A, K-RAS2B, K-RAS4A, K-RAS4B, K-Ras, K-Ras 2, KI-RAS, KRAS1, KRAS2, NS, NS3, OES, RALD, RASK2, c-Ki-ras, c-Ki-ras2)
  Promoter: None
  Cloning method: Gateway Cloning
  Sequencing primers: 5′ M13pUC-fwd; 3′ M13-Rev
Terms and licenses: Academic/Nonprofit Terms; Industry Terms: Not Available to Industry
Depositor comments: Closed state: stop codon immediately follows insert
How to cite: pDONR223_KRAS_p.G12C was a gift from Jesse Boehm & William Hahn & David Root (Addgene plasmid # 81667 ; http://n2t.net/addgene:81667 ; RRID:Addgene_81667)
