[The description below was written by a language model from this plasmid's Addgene catalogue record and pLannotate feature annotations shown in this document.]
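Description:
pDONR223_KRAS_p.G12C is a Gateway entry clone built on the Invitrogen pDONR223 backbone and carrying the human KRAS open reading frame (reference transcript NM_004985.4) with the oncogenic G12C substitution. It is a small bacterial plasmid of about 3.4 kb. A high-copy ColE1/pUC-type origin maintains it in E. coli, and selection is with spectinomycin through the aadA (SmR) aminoglycoside adenylyltransferase gene. That marker lies downstream of a fragment of a class 1 integron Pc promoter. Short annotated fragments of lacI, lacZα and a gentamicin resistance gene appear to be non-functional backbone remnants.

The K-Ras coding sequence of roughly 570 bp sits between two Gateway attL recombination sites. The automated annotation labels both as attL3, although an entry clone normally carries a pair of distinct attL sites that impose directionality. LR Clonase uses these sites to move the ORF into any compatible attR destination vector. The record lists no promoter for the insert, so the plasmid is a shuttle and archive for the ORF, not an expression construct. The rrnB T1 and T2 terminators upstream of the cassette insulate it from read-through transcription. A T7 promoter lies just past the downstream attL site, and M13 primer sites allow the insert to be sequenced. The clone is in the "closed" configuration, with a stop codon directly after the ORF, so the native C-terminus is kept and C-terminal tags from a destination vector will not be fused.

The plasmid belongs to the Target Accelerator Plasmid Collection, a set of cancer-associated wild-type and variant alleles. It is meant for transfer into expression vectors to test the function of mutant alleles such as KRAS G12C.
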