Features (pLannotate 1.2.2; 12 found; start..end, strand, type, name):
      7..595     +  rep_origin     ori: high-copy-number ColE1/pMB1/pBR322/pUC origin of replication
    778..870     +  CDS            lacI (fragment): lac repressor; lacI; The lac repressor binds to the lac operator to inhibit transcription in E. coli. This inhibition can be relieved by adding lactose or isopropyl-β-D-thiogalactopyranoside (IPTG).
    925..952     -  terminator     rrnB T2 terminator: transcription terminator T2 from the E. coli rrnB gene
   1084..1127    +  terminator     rrnB T1 terminator: Escherichia coli rrnB; transcription terminator T1 from the E. coli rrnB gene
   1174..1210    -  CDS            lacZα (fragment): LacZα fragment of β-galactosidase; lacZ fragment
   1227..1322    +  protein_bind   attL3: mutant version of attL; recombination site for the Gateway® LR reaction LR Clonase™
   1328..1894    +  CDS            K-Ras: human small GTPase proto-oncoprotein
   1899..1994    -  protein_bind   attL3: mutant version of attL; recombination site for the Gateway® LR reaction LR Clonase™
   2013..2031    -  promoter       T7 promoter: promoter for bacteriophage T7 RNA polymerase
   2221..2244    +  promoter       Pc promoter (fragment): intI1 (promoter lies within the coding sequence); class 1 integron promoter
   2420..2476    +  CDS            GmR (fragment): gentamycin acetyltransferase; aacC1; confers resistance to gentamycin
   2483..3274    +  CDS            SmR: aminoglycoside adenylyltransferase (Murphy, 1985); aadA; confers resistance to spectinomycin and streptomycin
>Addgene plasmid #81667 | pDONR223_KRAS_p.G12C | addgene full sequence | sequence record 167446 | Addgene NGS Result
ATCTTCTTGAGATCCTTTTTTTCTGCGCGTAATCTGCTGCTTGCAAACAAAAAAACCACCGCTACCAGCG
GTGGTTTGTTTGCCGGATCAAGAGCTACCAACTCTTTTTCCGAAGGTAACTGGCTTCAGCAGAGCGCAGA
TACCAAATACTGTTCTTCTAGTGTAGCCGTAGTTAGGCCACCACTTCAAGAACTCTGTAGCACCGCCTAC
ATACCTCGCTCTGCTAATCCTGTTACCAGTGGCTGCTGCCAGTGGCGATAAGTCGTGTCTTACCGGGTTG
GACTCAAGACGATAGTTACCGGATAAGGCGCAGCGGTCGGGCTGAACGGGGGGTTCGTGCACACAGCCCA
GCTTGGAGCGAACGACCTACACCGAACTGAGATACCTACAGCGTGAGCTATGAGAAAGCGCCACGCTTCC
CGAAGGGAGAAAGGCGGACAGGTATCCGGTAAGCGGCAGGGTCGGAACAGGAGAGCGCACGAGGGAGCTT
CCAGGGGGAAACGCCTGGTATCTTTATAGTCCTGTCGGGTTTCGCCACCTCTGACTTGAGCGTCGATTTT
TGTGATGCTCGTCAGGGGGGCGGAGCCTATGGAAAAACGCCAGCAACGCGGCCTTTTTACGGTTCCTGGC
CTTTTGCTGGCCTTTTGCTCACATGTTCTTTCCTGCGTTATCCCCTGATTCTGTGGATAACCGTATTACC
GCCTTTGAGTGAGCTGATACCGCTCGCCGCAGCCGAACGACCGAGCGCAGCGAGTCAGTGAGCGAGGAAG
CGGAAGAGCGCCCAATACGCAAACCGCCTCTCCCCGCGCGTTGGCCGATTCATTAATGCAGCTGGCACGA
CAGGTTTCCCGACTGGAAAGCGGGCAGTGAGCGCAACGCAATTAATACGCGTACCGCTAGCCAGGAAGAG
TTTGTAGAAACGCAAAAAGGCCATCCGTCAGGATGGCCTTCTGCTTAGTTTGATGCCTGGCAGTTTATGG
CGGGCGTCCTGCCCGCCACCCTCCGGGCCGTTGCTTCACAACGTTCAAATCCGCTCCCGGCGGATTTGTC
CTACTCAGGAGAGCGTTCACCGACAAACAACAGATAAAACGAAAGGCCCAGTCTTCCGACTGAGCCTTTC
GTTTTATTTGATGCCTGGCAGTTCCCTACTCTCGCGTTAACGCTAGCATGGATGTTTTCCCAGTCACGAC
GTTGTAAAACGACGGCCAGTCTTAAGCTCGGGCCCCAAATAATGATTTTATTTTGACTGATAGTGACCTG
TTCGTTGCAACAAATTGATGAGCAATGCTTTTTTATAATGACAACTTTGTACAAAAAAGTTGGCACCATG
ACTGAATATAAACTTGTGGTAGTTGGAGCTTGTGGCGTAGGCAAGAGTGCCTTGACGATACAGCTAATTC
AGAATCATTTTGTGGACGAATATGATCCAACAATAGAGGATTCCTACAGGAAGCAAGTAGTAATTGATGG
AGAAACCTGTCTCTTGGATATTCTCGACACAGCAGGTCAAGAGGAGTACAGTGCAATGAGGGACCAGTAC
ATGAGGACTGGGGAGGGCTTTCTTTGTGTATTTGCCATAAATAATACTAAATCATTTGAAGATATTCACC
ATTATAGAGAACAAATTAAAAGAGTTAAGGACTCTGAAGATGTACCTATGGTCCTAGTAGGAAATAAATG
TGATTTGCCTTCTAGAACAGTAGACACAAAACAGGCTCAGGACTTAGCAAGAAGTTATGGAATTCCTTTT
ATTGAAACATCAGCAAAGACAAGACAGGGTGTTGATGATGCCTTCTATACATTAGTTCGAGAAATTCGAA
AACATAAAGAAAAGATGAGCAAAGATGGTAAAAAGAAGAAAAAGAAGTCAAAGACAAAGTGTGTAATTAT
GTAATTGCCAACTTTCTTGTACAAAGTTGGCATTATAAGAAAGCATTGCTTATCAATTTGTTGCAACGAA
CAGGTCACTATCAGTCAAAATAAAATCATTATTTGCCATCCAGCTGATATCCCCTATAGTGAGTCGTATT
ACATGGTCATAGCTGTTTCCTGGCAGCTCTGGCCCGTGTCTCAAAATCTCTGATGTTACATTGCACAAGA
TAAAAATATATCATCATGCCTCCTCTAGACCAGCCAGGACAGAAATGCCTCGACTTCGCTGCTACCCAAG
GTTGCCGGGTGACGCACACCGTGGAAACGGATGAAGGCACGAACCCAGTGGACATAAGCCTGTTCGGTTC
GTAAGCTGTAATGCAAGTAGCGTATGCGCTCACGCAACTGGTCCAGAACCTTGACCGAACGCAGCGGTGG
TAACGGCGCAGTGGCGGTTTTCATGGCTTGTTATGACTGTTTTTTTGGGGTACAGTCTATGCCTCGGGCA
TCCAAGCAGCAAGCGCGTTACGCCGTGGGTCGATGTTTGATGTTATGGAGCAGCAACGATGTTACGCAGC
AGGGCAGTCGCCCTAAAACAAAGTTAAACATTATGAGGGAAGCGGTGATCGCCGAAGTATCGACTCAACT
ATCAGAGGTAGTTGGCGTCATCGAGCGCCATCTCGAACCGACGTTGCTGGCCGTACATTTGTACGGCTCC
GCAGTGGATGGCGGCCTGAAGCCACACAGTGATATTGATTTGCTGGTTACGGTGACCGTAAGGCTTGATG
AAACAACGCGGCGAGCTTTGATCAACGACCTTTTGGAAACTTCGGCTTCCCCTGGAGAGAGCGAGATTCT
CCGCGCTGTAGAAGTCACCATTGTTGTGCACGACGACATCATTCCGTGGCGTTATCCAGCTAAGCGCGAA
CTGCAATTTGGAGAATGGCAGCGCAATGACATTCTTGCAGGTATCTTCGAGCCAGCCACGATCGACATTG
ATCTGGCTATCTTGCTGACAAAAGCAAGAGAACATAGCGTTGCCTTGGTAGGTCCAGCGGCGGAGGAACT
CTTTGATCCGGTTCCTGAACAGGATCTATTTGAGGCGCTAAATGAAACCTTAACGCTATGGAACTCGCCG
CCCGACTGGGCTGGCGATGAGCGAAATGTAGTGCTTACGTTGTCCCGCATTTGGTACAGCGCAGTAACCG
GCAAAATCGCGCCGAAGGATGTCGCTGCCGACTGGGCAATGGAGCGCCTGCCGGCCCAGTATCAGCCCGT
CATACTTGAAGCTAGACAGGCTTATCTTGGACAAGAAGAAGATCGCTTGGCCTCGCGCGCAGATCAGTTG
GAAGAATTTGTCCACTACGTGAAAGGCGAGATCACCAAGGTAGTCGGCAAATAACCCTCGAGCCACCCAT
GACCAAAATCCCTTAACGTGAGTTACGCGTCGTTCCACTGAGCGTCAGACCCCGTAGAAAAGATCAAAGG
