>Addgene plasmid #81667 | pDONR223_KRAS_p.G12C | depositor partial sequence | sequence record 154986 | Insert sequence
ATGACTGAATATAAACTTGTGGTAGTTGGAGCTTGTGGCGTAGGCAAGAGTGCCTTGACGATACAGCTAA
TTCAGAATCATTTTGTGGACGAATATGATCCAACAATAGAGGATTCCTACAGGAAGCAAGTAGTAATTGA
TGGAGAAACCTGTCTCTTGGATATTCTCGACACAGCAGGTCAAGAGGAGTACAGTGCAATGAGGGACCAG
TACATGAGGACTGGGGAGGGCTTTCTTTGTGTATTTGCCATAAATAATACTAAATCATTTGAAGATATTC
ACCATTATAGAGAACAAATTAAAAGAGTTAAGGACTCTGAAGATGTACCTATGGTCCTAGTAGGAAATAA
ATGTGATTTGCCTTCTAGAACAGTAGACACAAAACAGGCTCAGGACTTAGCAAGAAGTTATGGAATTCCT
TTTATTGAAACATCAGCAAAGACAAGACAGGGTGTTGATGATGCCTTCTATACATTAGTTCGAGAAATTC
GAAAACATAAAGAAAAGATGAGCAAAGATGGTAAAAAGAAGAAAAAGAAGTCAAAGACAAAGTGTGTAAT
TATG
